>Addgene plasmid #228007 | pRS416-HIS3p- TID-FKBP-NLS-HA3 | addgene full sequence | sequence record 453571 | Addgene NGS Result
CCCGTCGTGTAGATAACTACGATACGGGAGGGCTTACCATCTGGCCCCAGTGCTGCAATGATACCGCGAG
ACCCACGCTCACCGGCTCCAGATTTATCAGCAATAAACCAGCCAGCCGGAAGGGCCGAGCGCAGAAGTGG
TCCTGCAACTTTATCCGCCTCCATCCAGTCTATTAATTGTTGCCGGGAAGCTAGAGTAAGTAGTTCGCCA
GTTAATAGTTTGCGCAACGTTGTTGCCATTGCTACAGGCATCGTGGTGTCACGCTCGTCGTTTGGTATGG
CTTCATTCAGCTCCGGTTCCCAACGATCAAGGCGAGTTACATGATCCCCCATGTTGTGCAAAAAAGCGGT
TAGCTCCTTCGGTCCTCCGATCGTTGTCAGAAGTAAGTTGGCCGCAGTGTTATCACTCATGGTTATGGCA
GCACTGCATAATTCTCTTACTGTCATGCCATCCGTAAGATGCTTTTCTGTGACTGGTGAGTACTCAACCA
AGTCATTCTGAGAATAGTGTATGCGGCGACCGAGTTGCTCTTGCCCGGCGTCAATACGGGATAATACCGC
GCCACATAGCAGAACTTTAAAAGTGCTCATCATTGGAAAACGTTCTTCGGGGCGAAAACTCTCAAGGATC
TTACCGCTGTTGAGATCCAGTTCGATGTAACCCACTCGTGCACCCAACTGATCTTCAGCATCTTTTACTT
TCACCAGCGTTTCTGGGTGAGCAAAAACAGGAAGGCAAAATGCCGCAAAAAAGGGAATAAGGGCGACACG
GAAATGTTGAATACTCATACTCTTCCTTTTTCAATATTATTGAAGCATTTATCAGGGTTATTGTCTCATG
AGCGGATACATATTTGAATGTATTTAGAAAAATAAACAAATAGGGGTTCCGCGCACATTTCCCCGAAAAG
TGCCACCTGGGTCCTTTTCATCACGTGCTATAAAAATAATTATAATTTAAATTTTTTAATATAAATATAT
AAATTAAAAATAGAAAGTAAAAAAAGAAATTAAAGAAAAAATAGTTTTTGTTTTCCGAAGATGTAAAAGA
CTCTAGGGGGATCGCCAACAAATACTACCTTTTATCTTGCTCTTCCTGCTCTCAGGTATTAATGCCGAAT
TGTTTCATCTTGTCTGTGTAGAAGACCACACACGAAAATCCTGTGATTTTACATTTTACTTATCGTTAAT
CGAATGTATATCTATTTAATCTGCTTTTCTTGTCTAATAAATATATATGTAAAGTACGCTTTTTGTTGAA
ATTTTTTAAACCTTTGTTTATTTTTTTTTCTTCATTCCGTAACTCTTCTACCTTCTTTATTTACTTTCTA
AAATCCAAATACAAAACATAAAAATAAATAAACACAGAGTAAATTCCCAAATTATTCCATCATTAAAAGA
TACGAGGCGCGTGTAAGTTACAGGCAAGCGATCCGTCTAAGAAACCATTATTATCATGACATTAACCTAT
AAAAATAGGCGTATCACGAGGCCCTTTCGTCTCGCGCGTTTCGGTGATGACGGTGAAAACCTCTGACACA
TGCAGCTCCCGGAGACGGTCACAGCTTGTCTGTAAGCGGATGCCGGGAGCAGACAAGCCCGTCAGGGCGC
GTCAGCGGGTGTTGGCGGGTGTCGGGGCTGGCTTAACTATGCGGCATCAGAGCAGATTGTACTGAGAGTG
CACCATACCACCTTTTCAATTCATCATTTTTTTTTTATTCTTTTTTTTGATTTCGGTTTCCTTGAAATTT
TTTTGATTCGGTAATCTCCGAACAGAAGGAAGAACGAAGGAAGGAGCACAGACTTAGATTGGTATATATA
CGCATATGTAGTGTTGAAGAAACATGAAATTGCCCAGTATTCTTAACCCAACTGCACAGAACAAAAACCT
GCAGGAAACGAAGATAAATCATGTCGAAAGCTACATATAAGGAACGTGCTGCTACTCATCCTAGTCCTGT
TGCTGCCAAGCTATTTAATATCATGCACGAAAAGCAAACAAACTTGTGTGCTTCATTGGATGTTCGTACC
ACCAAGGAATTACTGGAGTTAGTTGAAGCATTAGGTCCCAAAATTTGTTTACTAAAAACACATGTGGATA
TCTTGACTGATTTTTCCATGGAGGGCACAGTTAAGCCGCTAAAGGCATTATCCGCCAAGTACAATTTTTT
ACTCTTCGAAGACAGAAAATTTGCTGACATTGGTAATACAGTCAAATTGCAGTACTCTGCGGGTGTATAC
AGAATAGCAGAATGGGCAGACATTACGAATGCACACGGTGTGGTGGGCCCAGGTATTGTTAGCGGTTTGA
AGCAGGCGGCAGAAGAAGTAACAAAGGAACCTAGAGGCCTTTTGATGTTAGCAGAATTGTCATGCAAGGG
CTCCCTATCTACTGGAGAATATACTAAGGGTACTGTTGACATTGCGAAGAGCGACAAAGATTTTGTTATC
GGCTTTATTGCTCAAAGAGACATGGGTGGAAGAGATGAAGGTTACGATTGGTTGATTATGACACCCGGTG
TGGGTTTAGATGACAAGGGAGACGCATTGGGTCAACAGTATAGAACCGTGGATGATGTGGTCTCTACAGG
ATCTGACATTATTATTGTTGGAAGAGGACTATTTGCAAAGGGAAGGGATGCTAAGGTAGAGGGTGAACGT
TACAGAAAAGCAGGCTGGGAAGCATATTTGAGAAGATGCGGCCAGCAAAACTAAAAAACTGTATTATAAG
TAAATGCATGTATACTAAACTCACAAATTAGAGCTTCAATTTAATTATATCAGTTATTACCCTATGCGGT
GTGAAATACCGCACAGATGCGTAAGGAGAAAATACCGCATCAGGAAATTGTAAGCGTTAATATTTTGTTA
AAATTCGCGTTAAATTTTTGTTAAATCAGCTCATTTTTTAACCAATAGGCCGAAATCGGCAAAATCCCTT
ATAAATCAAAAGAATAGACCGAGATAGGGT
[37 nt withheld, positions 2971-3007]
AAAGAACGTGGACTCCAACGTCAAAGG
[49 nt withheld, positions 3035-3083]
T
[91 nt withheld, positions 3085-3175]
G
[124 nt withheld, positions 3177-3300]
CCATTCGCCATTCAGGCTGCGCAACTGTTGGGAAGGGCGATCGGTGCGGGCCTCTTCGCTATTACGCCAG
CTGGCGAAAGGGGGATGTGCTGCAAGGCGATTAAGTTGGGTAACGCCAGGGTTTTCCCAGTCACGACGTT
GTAAAACGACGGCCAGTGAGCGCGCGTAATACGACTCACTATAGGGCGAATTGGGTACCCATTCATAAGT
TTCAGAGCAATGTCCTTATTCTGGAACTTGGATTTATGGCTCTTTTGGTTTAATTTCGCCTGATTCTTGA
TCTCCTTTAGCTTCTCGACGTGGGCCTTTTTCTTGCCATATGGATCCGCTGCACGGTCCTGTTCCCTAGC
ATGTACGTGAGCGTATTTCCTTTTAAACCACGACGCTTTGTCTTCATTCAACGTTTCCCATTGTTTTTTT
CTACTATTGCTTTGCTGTGGGAAAAACTTATCGAAAGATGACGACTTTTTCTTAATTCTCGTTTTAAGAG
CTTGGTGAGCGCTAGGAGTCACTGCCAGGTATCGTTTGAACACGGCATTAGTCAGGGAAGTCATAACACA
GTCCTTTCCCGCAATTTTCTTTTTCTATTACTCTTGGCCTCCTCTAGTACACTCTATATTTTTTTATGCC
TCGGTAATGATTTTCATTTTTTTTTTTCCACCTAGCGGATGACTCTTTTTTTTTCTTAGCGATTGGCATT
ATCACATAATGAATTATACATTATATAAAGTAATGTGATTTCTTCGAAGAATATACTAAAAAATGAGCAG
GCAAGATAAACGAAGGCAAAGAAGCTTAAAATGGCAAGAGATCCGCCTGTGGCCACGATGAAAGATAACA
CGGTTCCCTTAAAATTGATAGCCCTTCTTGCCAATGGTGAGTTTCATTCCGGGGAACAACTTGGCGAAAC
TCTGGGAATGAGCAGGGCAGCGATTAACAAGCATATCCAAACCTTGAGAGACTGGGGAGTAGATGTGTTC
ACCGTGCCTGGTAAAGGTTATTCTTTGCCGGAACCTATCCCTCTATTAAATGCGAAACAGATACTAGGAC
AACTGGACGGTGGTAGTGTTGCCGTATTGCCGGTTGTTGACTCAACCAATCAATACTTGCTGGACAGAAT
TGGCGAACTTAAAAGCGGTGATGCGTGTATTGCAGAATATCAGCAAGCAGGGAGAGGCTCAAGAGGTAGG
AAATGGTTTTCACCTTTTGGCGCCAATCTTTACTTAAGTATGTTCTGGCGTTTGAAGAGAGGGCCCGCGG
CTATTGGTTTAGGTCCCGTTATCGGGATAGTTATGGCTGAAGCGCTACGTAAACTTGGGGCCGACAAGGT
CAGAGTGAAGTGGCCTAATGATCTATACTTGCAAGATAGAAAGCTAGCGGGTATCCTGGTGGAGCTAGCG
GGAATCACAGGGGACGCTGCCCAAATAGTAATCGGTGCTGGTATAAATGTCGCAATGCGTAGAGTCGAGG
AATCAGTGGTGAACCAGGGCTGGATCACGTTGCAAGAGGCGGGCATAAACCTGGACCGTAACACCCTTGC
AGCGACCCTAATAAGAGAACTACGTGCTGCATTGGAGCTTTTTGAGCAGGAGGGCCTGGCTCCGTACCTA
CCCAGGTGGGAGAAATTAGACAATTTCATAAACCGTCCAGTCAAACTAATAATTGGAGATAAGGAGATTT
TCGGTATTTCTCGTGGGATAGACAAGCAGGGAGCGTTGTTATTAGAACAGGATGGTGTCATTAAACCTTG
GATGGGCGGTGAAATTAGTCTTCGTAGTGCCGAAAAGGCTAGCGGTTCTGGTGGTGCTAGCGGAGTGCAG
GTGGAAACCATCTCCCCAGGAGACGGGCGCACCTTCCCCAAGCGCGGCCAGACCTGCGTGGTGCACTACA
CCGGGATGCTTGAAGATGGAAAGAAATTTGATTCCTCCCGGGACAGAAACAAGCCCTTTAAGTTTATGCT
AGGCAAGCAGGAGGTGATCCGAGGCTGGGAAGAAGGGGTTGCCCAGATGAGTGTGGGTCAGAGAGCCAAA
CTGACTATATCTCCAGATTATGCCTATGGTGCCACTGGGCACCCAGGCATCATCCCACCACATGCCACTC
TCGTCTTCGATGTGGAGCTTCTAAAACTGGAAACTCCACCAAAAAAGAAAAGAAAAGTTTACCCATACGA
TGTTCCTGACTATGCGGGCTATCCGTATGACGTCCCGGACTATGCAGGATCTTATCCATATGACGTTCCA
GATTACGCTGCTTGATCTAGAGCGGCCGCCACCGCGGTGGAGCTCCAGCTTTTGTTCCCTTTAGTGAGGG
TTAATTGCGCGCTTGGCGTAATCATGGTCATAGCTGTTTCCTGTGTGAAATTGTTATCCGCTCACAATTC
CACACAACATACGAGCCGGAAGCATAAAGTGTAAAGCCTGGGGTGCCTAATGAGTGAGCTAACTCACATT
AATTGCGTTGCGCTCACTGCCCGCTTTCCAGTCGGGAAACCTGTCGTGCCAGCTGCATTAATGAATCGGC
CAACGCGCGGGGAGAGGCGGTTTGCGTATTGGGCGCTCTTCCGCTTCCTCGCTCACTGACTCGCTGCGCT
CGGTCGTTCGGCTGCGGCGAGCGGTATCAGCTCACTCAAAGGCGGTAATACGGTTATCCACAGAATCAGG
GGATAACGCAGGAAAGAACATGTGAGCAAAAGGCCAGCAAAAGGCCAGGAACCGTAAAAAGGCCGCGTTG
CTGGCGTTTTTCCATAGGCTCCGCCCCCCTGACGAGCATCACAAAAATCGACGCTCAAGTCAGAGGTGGC
GAAACCCGACAGGACTATAAAGATACCAGGCGTTTCCCCCTGGAAGCTCCCTCGTGCGCTCTCCTGTTCC
GACCCTGCCGCTTACCGGATACCTGTCCGCCTTTCTCCCTTCGGGAAGCGTGGCGCTTTCTCATAGCTCA
CGCTGTAGGTATCTCAGTTCGGTGTAGGTCGTTCGCTCCAAGCTGGGCTGTGTGCACGAACCCCCCGTTC
AGCCCGACCGCTGCGCCTTATCCGGTAACTATCGTCTTGAGTCCAACCCGGTAAGACACGACTTATCGCC
ACTGGCAGCAGCCACTGGTAACAGGATTAGCAGAGCGAGGTATGTAGGCGGTGCTACAGAGTTCTTGAAG
TGGTGGCCTAACTACGGCTACACTAGAAGAACAGTATTTGGTATCTGCGCTCTGCTGAAGCCAGTTACCT
TCGGAAAAAGAGTTGGTAGCTCTTGATCCGGCAAACAAACCACCGCTGGTAGCGGTGGTTTTTTTGTTTG
CAAGCAGCAGATTACGCGCAGAAAAAAAGGATCTCAAGAAGATCCTTTGATCTTTTCTACGGGGTCTGAC
GCTCAGTGGAACGAAAACTCACGTTAAGGGATTTTGGTCATGAGATTATCAAAAAGGATCTTCACCTAGA
TCCTTTTAAATTAAAAATGAAGTTTTAAATCAATCTAAAGTATATATGAGTAAACTTGGTCTGACAGTTA
CCAATGCTTAATCAGTGAGGCACCTATCTCAGCGATCTGTCTATTTCGTTCATCCATAGTTGCCTGACTC
Features (pLannotate 1.2.2; 23 found; start..end, strand, type, name):
    789..893     -  promoter       AmpR promoter: bla
    930..1433    +  misc_feature   CEN/ARS: S. cerevisiae CEN6 centromere fused to an autonomously replicating sequence
   1501..1536    +  CDS            rop (fragment): Rop protein, which maintains plasmids at low copy number; rop
   1638..1687    +  misc_feature   bom (fragment): basis of mobility region from pBR322
   1695..1910    +  promoter       URA3 promoter: S. cerevisiae URA3
   1911..2714    +  CDS            URA3: orotidine-5'-phosphate decarboxylase, required for uracil biosynthesis; S. cerevisiae URA3; yeast auxotrophic marker, counterselectable with 5-fluoroorotic acid (5-FOA)
   2793..2844    +  misc_feature   bom (fragment): basis of mobility region from pBR322
   2872..3300    -  rep_origin     f1 ori (sequence partly withheld): f1 bacteriophage origin of replication; arrow indicates direction of (+) strand synthesis
   3304..3459    -  CDS            lacZα (fragment): LacZα fragment of β-galactosidase; lacZ fragment
   3467..3485    +  promoter       T7 promoter: promoter for bacteriophage T7 RNA polymerase
   3489..3854    -  CDS            MRM1 (fragment): MRM1_YEAST - Also known as PET56 From Saccharomyces cerevisiae (strain ATCC 204508 / S288c) (Baker's yeast).
   3904..4091    +  promoter       HIS3 promoter: S. cerevisiae HIS3
   4128..5087    +  CDS            birA: BIRA_ECOLI - Also known as bioR, dhbB. Experimental evidence at protein level: Swiss-Prot protein existence level 1. Acts both as a biotin--[acetyl-CoA-carboxylase] ligase and a biotin-operon repressor. In the presence of ATP, BirA activates biotin to form the BirA-biotinyl-5'-adenylate (BirA-bio-5'-AMP or holoBirA) complex. HoloBirA can either transfer the biotinyl moiety to the biotin carboxyl carrier protein (BCCP) subunit of acetyl-CoA carboxylase, or bind to the biotin operator site and inhibit transcription of the operon. From Escherichia coli (strain K12).
   5112..5432    +  CDS            DmrB: F36V mutant of FK506-binding protein FKBP12 binds synthetic ligands that do not bind wild-type FKBP
   5460..5549    +  CDS            3xHA: three tandem HA epitope tags
   5556..5585    -  misc_feature   MCS (fragment): pBluescript multiple cloning site
   5598..5616    -  promoter       T3 promoter: promoter for bacteriophage T3 RNA polymerase
   5661..5677    -  protein_bind   lac operator: The lac repressor binds to the lac operator to inhibit transcription in E. coli. This inhibition can be relieved by adding lactose or isopropyl-β-D-thiogalactopyranoside (IPTG). lac repressor encoded by lacI
   5685..5715    -  promoter       lac promoter: promoter for the E. coli lac operon
   5730..5751    -  protein_bind   CAP binding site: CAP binding activates transcription in the presence of cAMP. E. coli catabolite activator protein
   5764..5856    -  CDS            lacI (fragment): lac repressor; lacI; The lac repressor binds to the lac operator to inhibit transcription in E. coli. This inhibition can be relieved by adding lactose or isopropyl-β-D-thiogalactopyranoside (IPTG).
   6039..6627    -  rep_origin     ori: high-copy-number ColE1/pMB1/pBR322/pUC origin of replication
   6798..788     -  CDS            AmpR (across the origin): β-lactamase; bla; confers resistance to ampicillin, carbenicillin, and related antibiotics
