[The description below was written by a language model from this plasmid's Addgene catalogue record and pLannotate feature annotations shown in this document.]
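Description:
pRS416-HIS3p-TID-FKBP-NLS-HA3 is a yeast expression plasmid built on the pRS416 shuttle backbone for proximity-dependent biotin labelling (BioID) in budding yeast. In Saccharomyces cerevisiae it is maintained as a low-copy centromeric plasmid through a CEN6/ARS element and selected by the URA3 auxotrophic marker, which can also be counterselected with 5-fluoroorotic acid. In E. coli it replicates from a high-copy ColE1/pUC-type origin under ampicillin selection (β-lactamase). The backbone also retains the usual pBluescript-derived elements: an f1 phage origin, flanking T7 and T3 promoters, and remnants of the lacZα/lac promoter region and the multiple cloning site.

The payload is a single fusion open reading frame driven by the S. cerevisiae HIS3 promoter. The cloned promoter fragment carries a portion of the neighbouring, divergently oriented MRM1 (PET56) gene. The first domain is annotated as E. coli birA, which corresponds to TurboID, an engineered, highly active biotin ligase derived from BirA that releases reactive biotinyl-AMP and so biotinylates nearby proteins. It is followed by an FKBP12 domain, which the annotation software matches to the F36V variant (DmrB), and by a C-terminal triple HA epitope tag for detection. The construct name and stated purpose also indicate a nuclear localization signal, which is not separately annotated in the feature table. No dedicated yeast terminator is annotated either.

The record does not spell out the role of the FKBP module. An untethered, nuclear-targeted TurboID of this kind could plausibly serve as a background control or a ligand-recruitable ligase in the depositors' comparison of yeast BioID tagging systems.
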