Addgene plasmid #228007: pRS416-HIS3p- TID-FKBP-NLS-HA3
Purpose: Expresses TurboID-FKBP-NLS fusion from HIS3 promoter; yeast BioID
Depositing lab: Joseph Reese. Depositing organization: Pennsylvania State University. Publication: Characterization of BioID tagging systems in budding yeast and exploring the interactome of the Ccr4-Not complex. Pfannenstein J, Tyryshkin M, Gulden ME, Doud EH, Mosley AL, Reese JC. G3 (Bethesda). 2024 Sep 13:jkae221. doi: 10.1093/g3journal/jkae221. PubMed 39271111.
Backbone
  Vector backbone: pRS416
  Vector type: Yeast Expression
  Selectable markers: URA3
Growth in bacteria
  Bacterial resistance: Ampicillin, 100 μg/mL
  Growth temperature: 37°C
  Growth strain: DH5alpha
  Copy number: High Copy
Gene/Insert
  Gene/Insert name: TurboID-FKBP
  Species: Other
  Promoter: HIS3
  Tag / fusion protein: HA tag (C terminal on insert)
  Cloning method: Ligation Independent Cloning
Terms and licenses: Academic/Nonprofit Terms; Industry Terms: Not Available to Industry
How to cite: pRS416-HIS3p- TID-FKBP-NLS-HA3 was a gift from Joseph Reese (Addgene plasmid # 228007 ; http://n2t.net/addgene:228007 ; RRID:Addgene_228007)
